Addgene plasmid #139452: LentiGuide-Neo-NCOA7g1 (BB34)
Purpose: Lentiviral vector with gRNA targeting human NCOA7 short isoform; includes neomycin selectable marker
Depositing lab: Caroline Goujon. Depositing organization: CNRS, Delegation Occitanie Est. Publication: The interferon-inducible isoform of NCOA7 inhibits endosome-mediated viral entry. Doyle T, Moncorge O, Bonaventure B, Pollpeter D, Lussignol M, Tauziet M, Apolonia L, Catanese MT, Goujon C, Malim MH. Nat Microbiol. 2018 Dec;3(12):1369-1376. doi: 10.1038/s41564-018-0273-9. Epub 2018 Nov 26. PubMed 30478388.
Backbone
  Vector backbone: LentiGuide-Neo
  Backbone manufacturer: Caroline Goujon (Addgene plasmid # 139449)
  Vector type: Mammalian Expression, Lentiviral
  Selectable markers: Neomycin (select with G418)
Growth in bacteria
  Bacterial resistance: Ampicillin, 100 μg/mL
  Growth temperature: 37°C
  Growth strain: NEB Stable
  Copy number: High Copy
Gene/Insert
  Gene/Insert name: NCOA7 short isoform-targeting sgRNA inserted; resistance gene: neoR
  gRNA/shRNA sequence: g1-NCOA7 5′-ggatgtccaagggtaatctt,
  Species: Synthetic
  Entrez Gene: NCOA7 (a.k.a. ERAP140, ESNA1, NCOA7-AS, Nbla00052, Nbla10993, TLDC4, dJ187J11.3)
  Promoter: EF-1a / U6
  Cloning method: Restriction Enzyme; 5′ cloning site BsmBI (unknown if destroyed); 3′ cloning site BsmBI (unknown if destroyed)
  Sequencing primers: 5′ n/a
Resource information
  A portion of this plasmid was derived from a plasmid made by: Caroline Goujon (Addgene plasmid # 139449)
Terms and licenses: Academic/Nonprofit Terms; Industry Terms: Not Available to Industry
How to cite: LentiGuide-Neo-NCOA7g1 (BB34) was a gift from Caroline Goujon (Addgene plasmid # 139452 ; http://n2t.net/addgene:139452 ; RRID:Addgene_139452)
