[The description below was written by a language model from this plasmid's Addgene catalogue record and pLannotate feature annotations shown in this document.]
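Description:
LentiGuide-Neo-NCOA7g1 (BB34) is a lentiviral guide RNA vector built on the LentiGuide-Neo backbone. It delivers a single sgRNA directed against the short isoform of human NCOA7 together with a neomycin resistance marker. In bacteria it is maintained as a high-copy plasmid through a ColE1/pUC-type origin and selected with ampicillin via the β-lactamase gene. An f1 origin, an SV40 origin and remnants of lac and phage-promoter sequences are also present in the backbone.

The viral portion has a third-generation, self-inactivating layout. An RSV promoter drives a truncated HIV-1 5' LTR to produce the genomic RNA. This is followed by the Ψ packaging signal with a partial gag sequence, the Rev response element for Rev-dependent nuclear export, and a cPPT/CTS element. The genome ends in a ΔU3 3' LTR, with an SV40 polyadenylation signal downstream.

Two expression units sit within this frame. A human U6 RNA polymerase III promoter transcribes the NCOA7-targeting spacer, cloned through BsmBI sites and fused to the Streptococcus pyogenes Cas9 gRNA scaffold. Downstream, an EF-1α core promoter with its intron A drives the neo coding sequence, so transduced mammalian cells can be selected with G418. A WPRE follows neo to enhance transcript expression.

No Cas9 gene is annotated, so the nuclease must be supplied separately, for example from cells already expressing it. The record supports its use for CRISPR-based targeting of the NCOA7 short isoform in human cells. The associated publication studied this interferon-inducible isoform as an inhibitor of endosome-mediated viral entry.
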