Features (pLannotate 1.2.2; 29 found; start..end, strand, type, name):
     14..80      +  CDS            small t antigen (fragment): SV40 (simian virus 40) small t antigen
    106..317     +  promoter       EF-1α core promoter: core promoter for human elongation factor EF-1α
    318..1256    +  intron         EF-1α intron A: intron upstream of the start codon of human EF-1α
   1278..2069    +  CDS            neo: KKA2_KLEPN - Also known as kan, nptII. Experimental evidence at protein level: Swiss-Prot protein existence level 1. Resistance to kanamycin, neomycin, paromomycin, ribostamycin, butirosin and gentamicin B. From Klebsiella pneumoniae.
   2088..2676    +  misc_feature   WPRE: woodchuck hepatitis virus posttranscriptional regulatory element
   2727..2746    +  misc_feature   cPPT/CTS (fragment): central polypurine tract and central termination sequence of HIV-1
   2748..2981    +  LTR            3' LTR (ΔU3): self-inactivating 3' long terminal repeat (LTR) from HIV-1
   3059..3180    +  polyA_signal   SV40 poly(A) signal: SV40 polyadenylation signal
   3220..3355    +  rep_origin     SV40 ori: SV40 origin of replication
   3376..3394    -  promoter       T7 promoter: promoter for bacteriophage T7 RNA polymerase
   3402..3557    +  CDS            lacZα (fragment): LacZα fragment of β-galactosidase; lacZ fragment
   3562..3990    +  rep_origin     f1 ori (sequence partly withheld): f1 bacteriophage origin of replication; arrow indicates direction of (+) strand synthesis
   4043..4147    +  promoter       AmpR promoter: bla
   4148..5008    +  CDS            AmpR: β-lactamase; bla; confers resistance to ampicillin, carbenicillin, and related antibiotics
   5179..5767    +  rep_origin     ori: high-copy-number ColE1/pMB1/pBR322/pUC origin of replication
   5950..6042    +  CDS            lacI (fragment): lac repressor; lacI; The lac repressor binds to the lac operator to inhibit transcription in E. coli. This inhibition can be relieved by adding lactose or isopropyl-β-D-thiogalactopyranoside (IPTG).
   6055..6076    +  protein_bind   CAP binding site: CAP binding activates transcription in the presence of cAMP. E. coli catabolite activator protein
   6091..6121    +  promoter       lac promoter: promoter for the E. coli lac operon
   6129..6145    +  protein_bind   lac operator: The lac repressor binds to the lac operator to inhibit transcription in E. coli. This inhibition can be relieved by adding lactose or isopropyl-β-D-thiogalactopyranoside (IPTG). lac repressor encoded by lacI
   6190..6208    +  promoter       T3 promoter: promoter for bacteriophage T3 RNA polymerase
   6236..6462    +  promoter       RSV promoter: Rous sarcoma virus enhancer/promoter
   6463..6643    +  LTR            5' LTR (truncated): truncated 5' long terminal repeat (LTR) from HIV-1
   6690..6815    +  misc_feature   HIV-1 Ψ: packaging signal of human immunodeficiency virus type 1
   6799..7162    +  CDS            HIV-1 gag (fragment): gag protein from human immunodeficiency virus 1; gag
   7308..7541    +  misc_feature   RRE: The Rev response element (RRE) of HIV-1 allows for Rev-dependent mRNA export from the nucleus to the cytoplasm.
   7918..7944    +  CDS            Rev (fragment): human immunodeficiency virus 1 (HIV-1) Rev protein; rev; enhances nuclear export of unspliced and incompletely spliced viral mRNAs
   7948..8188    +  promoter       U6 promoter: RNA polymerase III promoter for human U6 snRNA
   8218..8293    +  misc_RNA       gRNA scaffold: guide RNA scaffold for the Streptococcus pyogenes CRISPR/Cas9 system
   8349..8466    +  misc_feature   cPPT/CTS: central polypurine tract and central termination sequence of HIV-1
>Addgene plasmid #139452 | LentiGuide-Neo-NCOA7g1 (BB34) | addgene full sequence | sequence record 308475 | Addgene NGS Result
CCCGGGTGCAAAGATGGATAAAGTTTTAAACAGAGAGGAATCTTTGCAGCTAATGGACCTTCTAGGTCTT
GAAAGGAGTGGGAATTGGCTCCGGTGCCCGTCAGTGGGCAGAGCGCACATCGCCCACAGTCCCCGAGAAG
TTGGGGGGAGGGGTCGGCAATTGATCCGGTGCCTAGAGAAGGTGGCGCGGGGTAAACTGGGAAAGTGATG
TCGTGTACTGGCTCCGCCTTTTTCCCGAGGGTGGGGGAGAACCGTATATAAGTGCAGTAGTCGCCGTGAA
CGTTCTTTTTCGCAACGGGTTTGCCGCCAGAACACAGGTAAGTGCCGTGTGTGGTTCCCGCGGGCCTGGC
CTCTTTACGGGTTATGGCCCTTGCGTGCCTTGAATTACTTCCACCTGGCTGCAGTACGTGATTCTTGATC
CCGAGCTTCGGGTTGGAAGTGGGTGGGAGAGTTCGAGGCCTTGCGCTTAAGGAGCCCCTTCGCCTCGTGC
TTGAGTTGAGGCCTGGCCTGGGCGCTGGGGCCGCCGCGTGCGAATCTGGTGGCACCTTCGCGCCTGTCTC
GCTGCTTTCGATAAGTCTCTAGCCATTTAAAATTTTTGATGACCTGCTGCGACGCTTTTTTTCTGGCAAG
ATAGTCTTGTAAATGCGGGCCAAGATCTGCACACTGGTATTTCGGTTTTTGGGGCCGCGGGCGGCGACGG
GGCCCGTGCGTCCCAGCGCACATGTTCGGCGAGGCGGGGCCTGCGAGCGCGGCCACCGAGAATCGGACGG
GGGTAGTCTCAAGCTGGCCGGCCTGCTCTGGTGCCTGGCCTCGCGCCGCCGTGTATCGCCCCGCCCTGGG
CGGCAAGGCTGGCCCGGTCGGCACCAGTTGCGTGAGCGGAAAGATGGCCGCTTCCCGGCCCTGCTGCAGG
GAGCTCAAAATGGAGGACGCGGCGCTCGGGAGAGCGGGCGGGTGAGTCACCCACACAAAGGAAAAGGGCC
TTTCCGTCCTCAGCCGTCGCTTCATGTGACTCCACGGAGTACCGGGCGCCGTCCAGGCACCTCGATTAGT
TCTCGAGCTTTTGGAGTACGTCGTCTTTAGGTTGGGGGGAGGGGTTTTATGCGATGGAGTTTCCCCACAC
TGAGTGGGTGGAGACTGAAGTTAGGCCAGCTTGGCACTTGATGTAATTCTCCTTGGAATTTGCCCTTTTT
GAGTTTGGATCTTGGTTCATTCTCAAGCCTCAGACAGTGGTTCAAAGTTTTTTTCTTCCATTTCAGGTGT
CGTGACGTACGGCCACCATGATTGAACAAGATGGATTGCACGCAGGTTCTCCGGCCGCTTGGGTGGAGAG
GCTATTCGGCTATGACTGGGCACAACAGACAATCGGCTGCTCTGATGCCGCCGTGTTCCGGCTGTCAGCG
CAGGGGCGCCCGGTTCTTTTTGTCAAGACCGACCTGTCCGGTGCCCTGAATGAACTGCAGGACGAGGCAG
CGCGGCTATCGTGGCTGGCCACGACGGGCGTTCCTTGCGCAGCTGTGCTCGACGTTGTCACTGAAGCGGG
AAGGGACTGGCTGCTATTGGGCGAAGTGCCGGGGCAGGATCTCCTGTCATCTCACCTTGCTCCTGCCGAG
AAAGTATCCATCATGGCTGATGCAATGCGGCGGCTGCATACGCTTGATCCGGCTACCTGCCCATTCGACC
ACCAAGCGAAACATCGCATCGAGCGAGCACGTACTCGGATGGAAGCCGGTCTTGTCGATCAGGATGATCT
GGACGAAGAGCATCAGGGGCTCGCGCCAGCCGAACTGTTCGCCAGGCTCAAGGCGCGCATGCCCGACGGC
GAGGATCTCGTCGTGACCCATGGCGATGCCTGCTTGCCGAATATCATGGTGGAAAATGGCCGCTTTTCTG
GATTCATCGACTGTGGCCGGCTGGGTGTGGCGGACCGCTATCAGGACATAGCGTTGGCTACCCGTGATAT
TGCTGAAGAGCTTGGCGGCGAATGGGCTGACCGCTTCCTCGTGCTTTACGGTATCGCCGCTCCCGATTCG
CAGCGCATCGCCTTCTATCGCCTTCTTGACGAGTTCTTCTGAACGCGTTAAGTCGACAATCAACCTCTGG
ATTACAAAATTTGTGAAAGATTGACTGGTATTCTTAACTATGTTGCTCCTTTTACGCTATGTGGATACGC
TGCTTTAATGCCTTTGTATCATGCTATTGCTTCCCGTATGGCTTTCATTTTCTCCTCCTTGTATAAATCC
TGGTTGCTGTCTCTTTATGAGGAGTTGTGGCCCGTTGTCAGGCAACGTGGCGTGGTGTGCACTGTGTTTG
CTGACGCAACCCCCACTGGTTGGGGCATTGCCACCACCTGTCAGCTCCTTTCCGGGACTTTCGCTTTCCC
CCTCCCTATTGCCACGGCGGAACTCATCGCCGCCTGCCTTGCCCGCTGCTGGACAGGGGCTCGGCTGTTG
GGCACTGACAATTCCGTGGTGTTGTCGGGGAAATCATCGTCCTTTCCTTGGCTGCTCGCCTGTGTTGCCA
CCTGGATTCTGCGCGGGACGTCCTTCTGCTACGTCCCTTCGGCCCTCAATCCAGCGGACCTTCCTTCCCG
CGGCCTGCTGCCGGCTCTGCGGCCTCTTCCGCGTCTTCGCCTTCGCCCTCAGACGAGTCGGATCTCCCTT
TGGGCCGCCTCCCCGCGTCGACTTTAAGACCAATGACTTACAAGGCAGCTGTAGATCTTAGCCACTTTTT
AAAAGAAAAGGGGGGACTGGAAGGGCTAATTCACTCCCAACGAAGACAAGATCTGCTTTTTGCTTGTACT
GGGTCTCTCTGGTTAGACCAGATCTGAGCCTGGGAGCTCTCTGGCTAACTAGGGAACCCACTGCTTAAGC
CTCAATAAAGCTTGCCTTGAGTGCTTCAAGTAGTGTGTGCCCGTCTGTTGTGTGACTCTGGTAACTAGAG
ATCCCTCAGACCCTTTTAGTCAGTGTGGAAAATCTCTAGCAGTACGTATAGTAGTTCATGTCATCTTATT
ATTCAGTATTTATAACTTGCAAAGAAATGAATATCAGAGAGTGAGAGGAACTTGTTTATTGCAGCTTATA
ATGGTTACAAATAAAGCAATAGCATCACAAATTTCACAAATAAAGCATTTTTTTCACTGCATTCTAGTTG
TGGTTTGTCCAAACTCATCAATGTATCTTATCATGTCTGGCTCTAGCTATCCCGCCCCTAACTCCGCCCA
TCCCGCCCCTAACTCCGCCCAGTTCCGCCCATTCTCCGCCCCATGGCTGACTAATTTTTTTTATTTATGC
AGAGGCCGAGGCCGCCTCGGCCTCTGAGCTATTCCAGAAGTAGTGAGGAGGCTTTTTTGGAGGCCTAGGG
ACGTACCCAATTCGCCCTATAGTGAGTCGTATTACGCGCGCTCACTGGCCGTCGTTTTACAACGTCGTGA
CTGGGAAAACCCTGGCGTTACCCAACTTAATCGCCTTGCAGCACATCCCCCTTTCGCCAGCTGGCGTAAT
AGCGAAGAGGCCCGCACCGATCGCCCTTCCCAACAGTTGCGCAGCCTGAATGGCGAATGGG
[124 nt withheld, positions 3562-3685]
C
[91 nt withheld, positions 3687-3777]
A
[49 nt withheld, positions 3779-3827]
CCTTTGACGTTGGAGTCCACGTTCTTT
[37 nt withheld, positions 3855-3891]
ACCCTATCTCGGTCTATTCTTTTGATTTATAAGGGATTTTGCCGATTTCGGCCTATTGGTTAAAAAATGA
GCTGATTTAACAAAAATTTAACGCGAATTTTAACAAAATATTAACGCTTACAATTTAGGTGGCACTTTTC
GGGGAAATGTGCGCGGAACCCCTATTTGTTTATTTTTCTAAATACATTCAAATATGTATCCGCTCATGAG
ACAATAACCCTGATAAATGCTTCAATAATATTGAAAAAGGAAGAGTATGAGTATTCAACATTTCCGTGTC
GCCCTTATTCCCTTTTTTGCGGCATTTTGCCTTCCTGTTTTTGCTCACCCAGAAACGCTGGTGAAAGTAA
AAGATGCTGAAGATCAGTTGGGTGCACGAGTGGGTTACATCGAACTGGATCTCAACAGCGGTAAGATCCT
TGAGAGTTTTCGCCCCGAAGAACGTTTTCCAATGATGAGCACTTTTAAAGTTCTGCTATGTGGCGCGGTA
TTATCCCGTATTGACGCCGGGCAAGAGCAACTCGGTCGCCGCATACACTATTCTCAGAATGACTTGGTTG
AGTACTCACCAGTCACAGAAAAGCATCTTACGGATGGCATGACAGTAAGAGAATTATGCAGTGCTGCCAT
AACCATGAGTGATAACACTGCGGCCAACTTACTTCTGACAACGATCGGAGGACCGAAGGAGCTAACCGCT
TTTTTGCACAACATGGGGGATCATGTAACTCGCCTTGATCGTTGGGAACCGGAGCTGAATGAAGCCATAC
CAAACGACGAGCGTGACACCACGATGCCTGTAGCAATGGCAACAACGTTGCGCAAACTATTAACTGGCGA
ACTACTTACTCTAGCTTCCCGGCAACAATTAATAGACTGGATGGAGGCGGATAAAGTTGCAGGACCACTT
CTGCGCTCGGCCCTTCCGGCTGGCTGGTTTATTGCTGATAAATCTGGAGCCGGTGAGCGTGGGTCTCGCG
GTATCATTGCAGCACTGGGGCCAGATGGTAAGCCCTCCCGTATCGTAGTTATCTACACGACGGGGAGTCA
GGCAACTATGGATGAACGAAATAGACAGATCGCTGAGATAGGTGCCTCACTGATTAAGCATTGGTAACTG
TCAGACCAAGTTTACTCATATATACTTTAGATTGATTTAAAACTTCATTTTTAATTTAAAAGGATCTAGG
TGAAGATCCTTTTTGATAATCTCATGACCAAAATCCCTTAACGTGAGTTTTCGTTCCACTGAGCGTCAGA
CCCCGTAGAAAAGATCAAAGGATCTTCTTGAGATCCTTTTTTTCTGCGCGTAATCTGCTGCTTGCAAACA
AAAAAACCACCGCTACCAGCGGTGGTTTGTTTGCCGGATCAAGAGCTACCAACTCTTTTTCCGAAGGTAA
CTGGCTTCAGCAGAGCGCAGATACCAAATACTGTTCTTCTAGTGTAGCCGTAGTTAGGCCACCACTTCAA
GAACTCTGTAGCACCGCCTACATACCTCGCTCTGCTAATCCTGTTACCAGTGGCTGCTGCCAGTGGCGAT
AAGTCGTGTCTTACCGGGTTGGACTCAAGACGATAGTTACCGGATAAGGCGCAGCGGTCGGGCTGAACGG
GGGGTTCGTGCACACAGCCCAGCTTGGAGCGAACGACCTACACCGAACTGAGATACCTACAGCGTGAGCT
ATGAGAAAGCGCCACGCTTCCCGAAGGGAGAAAGGCGGACAGGTATCCGGTAAGCGGCAGGGTCGGAACA
GGAGAGCGCACGAGGGAGCTTCCAGGGGGAAACGCCTGGTATCTTTATAGTCCTGTCGGGTTTCGCCACC
TCTGACTTGAGCGTCGATTTTTGTGATGCTCGTCAGGGGGGCGGAGCCTATGGAAAAACGCCAGCAACGC
GGCCTTTTTACGGTTCCTGGCCTTTTGCTGGCCTTTTGCTCACATGTTCTTTCCTGCGTTATCCCCTGAT
TCTGTGGATAACCGTATTACCGCCTTTGAGTGAGCTGATACCGCTCGCCGCAGCCGAACGACCGAGCGCA
GCGAGTCAGTGAGCGAGGAAGCGGAAGAGCGCCCAATACGCAAACCGCCTCTCCCCGCGCGTTGGCCGAT
TCATTAATGCAGCTGGCACGACAGGTTTCCCGACTGGAAAGCGGGCAGTGAGCGCAACGCAATTAATGTG
AGTTAGCTCACTCATTAGGCACCCCAGGCTTTACACTTTATGCTTCCGGCTCGTATGTTGTGTGGAATTG
TGAGCGGATAACAATTTCACACAGGAAACAGCTATGACCATGATTACGCCAAGCGCGCAATTAACCCTCA
CTAAAGGGAACAAAAGCTGGAGCTGCAAGCTTAATGTAGTCTTATGCAATACTCTTGTAGTCTTGCAACA
TGGTAACGATGAGTTAGCAACATGCCTTACAAGGAGAGAAAAAGCACCGTGCATGCCGATTGGTGGAAGT
AAGGTGGTACGATCGTGCCTTATTAGGAAGGCAACAGACGGGTCTGACATGGATTGGACGAACCACTGAA
TTGCCGCATTGCAGAGATATTGTATTTAAGTGCCTAGCTCGATACATAAACGGGTCTCTCTGGTTAGACC
AGATCTGAGCCTGGGAGCTCTCTGGCTAACTAGGGAACCCACTGCTTAAGCCTCAATAAAGCTTGCCTTG
AGTGCTTCAAGTAGTGTGTGCCCGTCTGTTGTGTGACTCTGGTAACTAGAGATCCCTCAGACCCTTTTAG
TCAGTGTGGAAAATCTCTAGCAGTGGCGCCCGAACAGGGACTTGAAAGCGAAAGGGAAACCAGAGGAGCT
CTCTCGACGCAGGACTCGGCTTGCTGAAGCGCGCACGGCAAGAGGCGAGGGGCGGCGACTGGTGAGTACG
CCAAAAATTTTGACTAGCGGAGGCTAGAAGGAGAGAGATGGGTGCGAGAGCGTCAGTATTAAGCGGGGGA
GAATTAGATCGCGATGGGAAAAAATTCGGTTAAGGCCAGGGGGAAAGAAAAAATATAAATTAAAACATAT
AGTATGGGCAAGCAGGGAGCTAGAACGATTCGCAGTTAATCCTGGCCTGTTAGAAACATCAGAAGGCTGT
AGACAAATACTGGGACAGCTACAACCATCCCTTCAGACAGGATCAGAAGAACTTAGATCATTATATAATA
CAGTAGCAACCCTCTATTGTGTGCATCAAAGGATAGAGATAAAAGACACCAAGGAAGCTTTAGACAAGAT
AGAGGAAGAGCAAAACAAAAGTAAGACCACCGCACAGCAAGCGGCCGCTGATCTTCAGACCTGGAGGAGG
AGATATGAGGGACAATTGGAGAAGTGAATTATATAAATATAAAGTAGTAAAAATTGAACCATTAGGAGTA
GCACCCACCAAGGCAAAGAGAAGAGTGGTGCAGAGAGAAAAAAGAGCAGTGGGAATAGGAGCTTTGTTCC
TTGGGTTCTTGGGAGCAGCAGGAAGCACTATGGGCGCAGCGTCAATGACGCTGACGGTACAGGCCAGACA
ATTATTGTCTGGTATAGTGCAGCAGCAGAACAATTTGCTGAGGGCTATTGAGGCGCAACAGCATCTGTTG
CAACTCACAGTCTGGGGCATCAAGCAGCTCCAGGCAAGAATCCTGGCTGTGGAAAGATACCTAAAGGATC
AACAGCTCCTGGGGATTTGGGGTTGCTCTGGAAAACTCATTTGCACCACTGCTGTGCCTTGGAATGCTAG
TTGGAGTAATAAATCTCTGGAACAGATTTGGAATCACACGACCTGGATGGAGTGGGACAGAGAAATTAAC
AATTACACAAGCTTAATACACTCCTTAATTGAAGAATCGCAAAACCAGCAAGAAAAGAATGAACAAGAAT
TATTGGAATTAGATAAATGGGCAAGTTTGTGGAATTGGTTTAACATAACAAATTGGCTGTGGTATATAAA
ATTATTCATAATGATAGTAGGAGGCTTGGTAGGTTTAAGAATAGTTTTTGCTGTACTTTCTATAGTGAAT
AGAGTTAGGCAGGGATATTCACCATTATCGTTTCAGACCCACCTCCCAACCCCGAGGGGACCCAGAGAGG
GCCTATTTCCCATGATTCCTTCATATTTGCATATACGATACAAGGCTGTTAGAGAGATAATTAGAATTAA
TTTGACTGTAAACACAAAGATATTAGTACAAAATACGTGACGTAGAAAGTAATAATTTCTTGGGTAGTTT
GCAGTTTTAAAATTATGTTTTAAAATGGACTATCATATGCTTACCGTAACTTGAAAGTATTTCGATTTCT
TGGCTTTATATATCTTGTGGAAAGGACGAAACACCGGGATGTCCAAGGGTAATCTTGTTTTAGAGCTAGA
AATAGCAAGTTAAAATAAGGCTAGTCCGTTATCAACTTGAAAAAGTGGCACCGAGTCGGTGCTTTTTTAA
GCTTGGCGTAACTAGATCTTGAGACAAATGGCAGTATTCATCCACAATTTTAAAAGAAAAGGGGGGATTG
GGGGGTACAGTGCAGGGGAAAGAATAGTAGACATAATAGCAACAGACATACAAACTAAAGAATTACAAAA
ACAAATTACAAAAATTCAAAATTTTCGGGTTTATTACAGGGACAGCAGAGATCCACTTTGGCGCCGGCTC
GAGGGGG
